>Addgene plasmid #85849 | AB.pCCL.sin.cPPT.GFP.miR-301a-3p.sensor.PGK.dNGFR.WPRE | addgene full sequence | sequence record 169963 | Addgene NGS Result
ATGGTGAGCAAGGGCGAGGAGCTGTTCACCGGGGTGGTGCCCATCCTGGTCGAGCTGGACGGCGACGTAA
ACGGCCACAAGTTCAGCGTGTCCGGCGAGGGCGAGGGCGATGCCACCTACGGCAAGCTGACCCTGAAGTT
CATCTGCACCACCGGCAAGCTGCCCGTGCCCTGGCCCACCCTCGTGACCACCCTGACCTACGGCGTGCAG
TGCTTCAGCCGCTACCCCGACCACATGAAGCAGCACGACTTCTTCAAGTCCGCCATGCCCGAAGGCTACG
TCCAGGAGCGCACCATCTTCTTCAAGGACGACGGCAACTACAAGACCCGCGCCGAGGTGAAGTTCGAGGG
CGACACCCTGGTGAACCGCATCGAGCTGAAGGGCATCGACTTCAAGGAGGACGGCAACATCCTGGGGCAC
AAGCTGGAGTACAACTACAACAGCCACAACGTCTATATCATGGCCGACAAGCAGAAGAACGGCATCAAGG
TGAACTTCAAGATCCGCCACAACATCGAGGACGGCAGCGTGCAGCTCGCCGACCACTACCAGCAGAACAC
CCCCATCGGCGACGGCCCCGTGCTGCTGCCCGACAACCACTACCTGAGCACCCAGTCCGCCCTGAGCAAA
GACCCCAACGAGAAGCGCGATCACATGGTCCTGCTGGAGTTCGTGACCGCCGCCGGGATCACTCTCGGCA
TGGACGAGCTGTACAAGTAAAGCGGCCGCGTCGAGAGATGGGGGAGGCTAACTGAGCTAGCCGACCTTAA
CTGGGGAGTACTGGTCGACGTAGCCTTTGACAATACTATTGCACTGCTTTGACAATACTATTGCACTGCT
TTGACAATACTATTGCACTGCTTTGACAATACTATTGCACTGCTTTGACAATACTATTGCACTGCTTTGA
CAATACTATTGCACTGACCGGTACTAGCTTAGTCATGCACCGGGCTGCAGGAATTCGATGACAGGCGCAG
CTTCCGAGGGATTTGAGATCCAGACATGATAAGATACATTGATGAGTTTGGACAAACCAAAACTAGAATG
CAGTGAAAAAAATGCCTTATTTGTGAAATTTGTGATGCTATTGCCTTATTTGTAACCATTATAAGCTGCA
ATAAACAAGTTAACAACAACAATTGCATTCATTTTATGTTTCAGGTTCAGGGGGAGGTGTGGGAGGTTTT
TTAAAGCAAGTAAAACCTCTACAAATGTGGTATGGCTGATTATGATCAGATCTCTCGAGGCTAGTCTCGT
GATCGATAAAATTTTGAATTTTTGTAATTTGTTTTTGTAATTCTTTAGTTTGTATGTCTGTTGCTATTAT
GTCTACTATTCTTTCCCCTGCACTGTACCCCCCAATCCCCCCTTTTCTTTTAAAAGTTAACCGATACCGT
CGAGATCCGTTCACTAATCGAATGGATCTGTCTCTGTCTCTCTCTCCACCTTCTTCTTCTATTCCTTCGG
GCCTGTCGGGTCCCCTCGGGGTTGGGAGGTGGGTCTGAAACGATAATGGTGAATATCCCTGCCTAACTCT
ATTCACTATAGAAAGTACAGCAAAAACTATTCTTAAACCTACCAAGCCTCCTACTATCATTATGAATAAT
TTTATATACCACAGCCAATTTGTTATGTTAAACCAATTCCACAAACTTGCCCATTTATCTAATTCCAATA
ATTCTTGTTCATTCTTTTCTTGCTGGTTTTGCGATTCTTCAATTAAGGAGTGTATTAAGCTTGTGTAATT
GTTAATTTCTCTGTCCCACTCCATCCAGGTCGTGTGATTCCAAATCTGTTCCAGAGATTTATTACTCCAA
CTAGCATTCCAAGGCACAGCAGTGGTGCAAATGAGTTTTCCAGAGCAACCCCAAATCCCCAGGAGCTGTT
GATCCTTTAGGTATCTTTCCACAGCCAGGATTCTTGCCTGGAGCTGCTTGATGCCCCAGACTGTGAGTTG
CAACAGATGCTGTTGCGCCTCAATAGCCCTCAGCAAATTGTTCTGCTGCTGCACTATACCAGACAATAAT
TGTCTGGCCTGTACCGTCAGCGTCATTGACGCTGCGCCCATAGTGCTTCCTGCTGCTCCCAAGAACCCAA
GGAACAAAGCTCCTATTCCCACTGCTCTTTTTTCTCTCTGCACCACTCTTCTCTTTGCCTTGGTGGGTGC
TACTCCTAATGGTTCAATTTTTACTACTTTATATTTATATAATTCACTTCTCCAATTGTCCCTCATATCT
CCTCCTCCAGGTCTGAAGATCAGCGGCCGCTTGCTGTGCGGTGGTCTTACTTTTGTTTTGCTCTTCCTCT
ATCTTGTCTAAAGCTTCCTTGGTGTCTTTTATCTCTATCCTTTGATGCACACAATAGAGGGTTGCTACTG
TATTATATAATGATCTAAGTTCTTCTGATCCTGTCTGAAGGGATGGTTGTAGCTGTCCCAGTATTTGTCT
ACAGCCTTCTGATGTTTCTAACAGGCCAGGATTAACTGCGAATCGTTCTAGCTCCCTGCTTGCCCATACT
ATATGTTTTAATTTATATTTTTTCTTTCCCCCTGGCCTTAACCGAATTTTTTCCCATCGCGATCTAATTC
TCCCCCGCTTAATACTGACGCTCTCGCACCCATCTCTCTCCTTCTAGCCTCCGCTAGTCAAAATTTTTGG
CGTACTCACCAGTCGCCGCCCCTCGCCTCTTGCCGTGCGCGCTTCAGCAAGCCGAGTCCTGCGTCGAGAG
AGCTCCTCTGGTTTCCCTTTCGCTTTCAAGTCCCTGTTCGGGCGCCACTGCTAGAGATTTTCCACACTGA
CTAAAAGGGTCTGAGGGATCTCTAGTTACCAGAGTCACACAACAGACGGGCACACACTACTTGAAGCACT
CAAGGCAAGCTTTATTGAGGCTTAAGCAGTGGGTTCCCTAGTTAGCCAGAGAGCTCCCAGGCTCAGATCT
GGTCTAACCAGAGAGACCCCGGTTCACTAAACGAGCTCTGCTTATATAGACCTCCCACCGTACACGCCTA
CCGCCCATTTGCGTCAATGGGGCGGAGTTGTTACGACATTTTGGAAAGTCCCGTTGATTTTGGTGCCAAA
ACAAACTCCCATTGACGTCAATGGGGTGGAGACTTGGAAATCCCCGTGAGTCAAACCGCTATCCACGCCC
ATTGATGTACTGCCAAAACCGCATCACCATGGTAATAGCGATGACTAATACGTAGATGTACTGCCAAGTA
GGAAAGTCCCATAAGGTCATGTACTGGGCATAATGCCAGGCGGGCCATTTACCGTCATTGACGTCAATAG
GGGGCGTACTTGGCATATGATACACTTGATGTACTGCCAAGTGGGCAGTTTACCGTAAATACTCCACCCA
TTGACGTCAATGGAAAGTCCCTATTGGCGTTACTATGGGAACATACGTCATTATTGACGTCAATGGGCGG
GGGTCGTTGGGCGGTCAGCCAGGCGGGCCATTTACCGTAAGTTATGTAACGCGGAACTCCATATATGGGC
TATGAACTAATGACCCCGTAATTGATTACTATTAATAACTAGTCAATAATCAATGTCAACATGGCGGTAA
TGTTGGACATGAGCCAATATAAATGTACATATTATGATATGGATACAACGTATGCAATGGCCAAGCTTGC
AGCTCCAGCTTTTGTTCCCTTTAGTGAGGGTTAATTGCGCGCTTGGCGTAATCATGGTCATAGCTGTTTC
CTGTGTGAAATTGTTATCCGCTCACAATTCCACACAACATACGAGCCGGAAGCATAAAGTGTAAAGCCTG
GGGTGCCTAATGAGTGAGCTAACTCACATTAATTGCGTTGCGCTCACTGCCCGCTTTCCAGTCGGGAAAC
CTGTCGTGCCAGCTGCATTAATGAATCGGCCAACGCGCGGGGAGAGGCGGTTTGCGTATTGGGCGCTCTT
CCGCTTCCTCGCTCACTGACTCGCTGCGCTCGGTCGTTCGGCTGCGGCGAGCGGTATCAGCTCACTCAAA
GGCGGTAATACGGTTATCCACAGAATCAGGGGATAACGCAGGAAAGAACATGTGAGCAAAAGGCCAGCAA
AAGGCCAGGAACCGTAAAAAGGCCGCGTTGCTGGCGTTTTTCCATAGGCTCCGCCCCCCTGACGAGCATC
ACAAAAATCGACGCTCAAGTCAGAGGTGGCGAAACCCGACAGGACTATAAAGATACCAGGCGTTTCCCCC
TGGAAGCTCCCTCGTGCGCTCTCCTGTTCCGACCCTGCCGCTTACCGGATACCTGTCCGCCTTTCTCCCT
TCGGGAAGCGTGGCGCTTTCTCATAGCTCACGCTGTAGGTATCTCAGTTCGGTGTAGGTCGTTCGCTCCA
AGCTGGGCTGTGTGCACGAACCCCCCGTTCAGCCCGACCGCTGCGCCTTATCCGGTAACTATCGTCTTGA
GTCCAACCCGGTAAGACACGACTTATCGCCACTGGCAGCAGCCACTGGTAACAGGATTAGCAGAGCGAGG
TATGTAGGCGGTGCTACAGAGTTCTTGAAGTGGTGGCCTAACTACGGCTACACTAGAAGAACAGTATTTG
GTATCTGCGCTCTGCTGAAGCCAGTTACCTTCGGAAAAAGAGTTGGTAGCTCTTGATCCGGCAAACAAAC
CACCGCTGGTAGCGGTGGTTTTTTTGTTTGCAAGCAGCAGATTACGCGCAGAAAAAAAGGATCTCAAGAA
GATCCTTTGATCTTTTCTACGGGGTCTGACGCTCAGTGGAACGAAAACTCACGTTAAGGGATTTTGGTCA
TGAGATTATCAAAAAGGATCTTCACCTAGATCCTTTTAAATTAAAAATGAAGTTTTAAATCAATCTAAAG
TATATATGAGTAAACTTGGTCTGACAGTTACCAATGCTTAATCAGTGAGGCACCTATCTCAGCGATCTGT
CTATTTCGTTCATCCATAGTTGCCTGACTCCCCGTCGTGTAGATAACTACGATACGGGAGGGCTTACCAT
CTGGCCCCAGTGCTGCAATGATACCGCGAGACCCACGCTCACCGGCTCCAGATTTATCAGCAATAAACCA
GCCAGCCGGAAGGGCCGAGCGCAGAAGTGGTCCTGCAACTTTATCCGCCTCCATCCAGTCTATTAATTGT
TGCCGGGAAGCTAGAGTAAGTAGTTCGCCAGTTAATAGTTTGCGCAACGTTGTTGCCATTGCTACAGGCA
TCGTGGTGTCACGCTCGTCGTTTGGTATGGCTTCATTCAGCTCCGGTTCCCAACGATCAAGGCGAGTTAC
ATGATCCCCCATGTTGTGCAAAAAAGCGGTTAGCTCCTTCGGTCCTCCGATCGTTGTCAGAAGTAAGTTG
GCCGCAGTGTTATCACTCATGGTTATGGCAGCACTGCATAATTCTCTTACTGTCATGCCATCCGTAAGAT
GCTTTTCTGTGACTGGTGAGTACTCAACCAAGTCATTCTGAGAATAGTGTATGCGGCGACCGAGTTGCTC
TTGCCCGGCGTCAATACGGGATAATACCGCGCCACATAGCAGAACTTTAAAAGTGCTCATCATTGGAAAA
CGTTCTTCGGGGCGAAAACTCTCAAGGATCTTACCGCTGTTGAGATCCAGTTCGATGTAACCCACTCGTG
CACCCAACTGATCTTCAGCATCTTTTACTTTCACCAGCGTTTCTGGGTGAGCAAAAACAGGAAGGCAAAA
TGCCGCAAAAAAGGGAATAAGGGCGACACGGAAATGTTGAATACTCATACTCTTCCTTTTTCAATATTAT
TGAAGCATTTATCAGGGTTATTGTCTCATGAGCGGATACATATTTGAATGTATTTAGAAAAATAAACAAA
TAGGGGTTCCGCGCACATTTCCCCGAAAAGTGCCACCTAAATTGTAAGCGTTAATATTTTGTTAAAATTC
GCGTTAAATTTTTGTTAAATCAGCTCATTTTTTAACCAATAGGCCGAAATCGGCAAAATCCCTTATAAAT
CAAAAGAATAGACCGAGATAGGGT
[37 nt withheld, positions 5975-6011]
AAAGAACGTGGACTCCAACGTCAAAGG
[49 nt withheld, positions 6039-6087]
T
[91 nt withheld, positions 6089-6179]
G
[124 nt withheld, positions 6181-6304]
CCCATTCGCCATTCAGGCTGCGCAACTGTTGGGAAGGGCGATCGGTGCGGGCCTCTTCGCTATTACGCCA
GCTGGCGAAAGGGGGATGTGCTGCAAGGCGATTAAGTTGGGTAACGCCAGGGTTTTCCCAGTCACGACGT
TGTAAAACGACGGCCAGTGAGCGCGCGTAATACGACTCACTATAGGGCGAATTGGGTACGTCCCTAGGCC
TCCAAAAAAGCCTCCTCACTACTTCTGGAATAGCTCAGAGGCCGAGGCGGCCTCGGCCTCTGCATAAATA
AAAAAAATTAGTCAGCCATGGGGCGGAGAATGGGCGGAACTGGGCGGAGTTAGGGGCGGGATGGGCGGAG
TTAGGGGCGGGATAGCTAGAGCCAGACATGATAAGATACATTGATGAGTTTGGACAAACCACAACTAGAA
TGCAGTGAAAAAAATGCTTTATTTGTGAAATTTGTGATGCTATTGCTTTATTTGTAACCATTATAAGCTG
CAATAAACAAGTTCCTCTCACTCTCTGATATTCATTTCTTTGCAAGTTATAAATACTGAATAATAAGATG
ACATGAACTACTACTGCTAGAGATTTTCCACACTGACTAAAAGGGTCTGAGGGATCTCTAGTTACCAGAG
TCACACAACAGACGGGCACACACTACTTGAAGCACTCAAGGCAAGCTTTATTGAGGCTTAAGCAGTGGGT
TCCCTAGTTAGCCAGAGAGCTCCCAGGCTCAGATCTGGTCTAACCAGAGAGACCCAGTACAAGCAAAAAG
CAGATCTTGTCTTCGTTGGGAGTGAATTAGCCCTTCCAGTCCCCCCTTTTCTTTTAAAAAGTGGCTAAGA
TCTACAGCTGCCTTGTAAGTCATTGGTCTTAAAGGTACCGAGCTCGAATTCCAGGCGGGGAGGCGGCCCA
AAGGGAGATCCGACTCGTCTGAGGGCGAAGGCGAAGACGCGGAAGAGGCCGCAGAGCCGGCAGCAGGCCG
CGGGAAGGAAGGTCCGCTGGATTGAGGGCCGAAGGGACGTAGCAGAAGGACGTCCCGCGCAGAATCCAGG
TGGCAACACAGGCGAGCAGCCATGGAAAGGACGTCAGCTTCCCCGACAACACCACGGAATTGTCAGTGCC
CAACAGCCGAGCCCCTGTCCAGCAGCGGGCAAGGCAGGCGGCGATGAGTTCCGCCGTGGCAATAGGGAGG
GGGAAAGCGAAAGTCCCGGAAAGGAGCTGACAGGTGGTGGCAATGCCCCAACCAGTGGGGGTTGCGTCAG
CAAACACAGTGCACACCACGCCACGTTGCCTGACAACGGGCCACAACTCCTCATAAAGAGACAGCAACCA
GGATTTATACAAGGAGGAGAAAATGAAAGCCATACGGGAAGCAATAGCATGATACAAAGGCATTAAAGCA
GCGTATCCACATAGCGTAAAAGGAGCAACATAGTTAAGAATACCAGTCAATCTTTCACAAATTTTGTAAT
CCAGAGGTTGATTGTCGACTCTAGACTCGACTCTAGAGGATCCCCCTGTTCCACCTCTTGAAGGCTATGT
AGGCCACAAGGCCCACAACCACAGCAGCCAGGATGGAGCAATAGACAGGGATGAGGTTGTCGGTGGTGCC
TCGGGTCACCACGGGCTGGGAGCTGCCCATCACTGTGGTCACCACACCTGCCACCGTGCTGGCTATGAGG
TCTTGTTCTGGAGGTGCCTCAGGCTCCTGGGTGCTGGGGGCTGTGCTGTCCGAGCCCTCTGGGGGTGTGG
ACCGTGTAATCCAACGGCCAGGGATCTCCTCGCACTCGGCGTCGGCCCAGCGTGTGCACTCGCGGAGCTG
GCGCTCGGTGTCCTCGCACACGGTGCAGGGCAGGCACGGGTCCACGTGGTTGGCCTCGTCGGAATACGTG
CCGTCGGGGCACTCCTCGCACACGGTGTTCTGCTTGTCCTGGCAGGAGAACACGAGGCCCGAGCCCGCCT
CGCACACGCGGCACGCCTCGCAGCGCCCAGTCGTCTCATCCTGGTAGTAGCCGTAGGCGCAGCGGCACAC
GGCGTCGTCGGCCTCCACGCACGGCGCCGACATGCTCTGGAGCCCCACGCACTCGGTGCACGGCTTGCAC
GGCTCGGTCGCGCTCACCACGTCGGAGAACGTCACGCTGTCCAGGCAGGGCTCACACACGGTCTGGTTGG
CTCCACAAGGCTGGGCCACACCCTCGCCCAGGTTGCAGGCTTTGCAGCACTCACCGCTGTGTGTGTACAG
GCCTGTGGGGCATGCCTCCTTGGCACCTCCAAGGGACACCCCCAGAAGCAGCAACAGCAGCAGGCGCGGC
CCGTCCATGGCGCGGCCGGTGGCACCTGCCCCCATCGCCCGCCTCCCGCGGCAGCGCTCGACTTCCAGCT
CGGTCCGCTTTGCGGACTGATGGGGCTGCGCTGCGCTGCGCTCCAGCGCCCCCCCTGCCCGCCGGAGCTG
GCCGCGGCCCGAATTCCTGCAGCCCGGGGGATCCCCCTGGGGAGAGAGGTCGGTGATTCGGTCAACGAGG
GAGCCGACTGCCGACGTGCGCTCCGGAGGCTTGCAGAATGCGGAACACCGCGCGGGCAGGAACAGGGCCC
ACACTACCGCCCCACACCCCGCCTCCCGCACCGCCCCTTCCCGGCCGCTGCTCTCGGCGCGCCCTGCTGA
GCAGCCGCTATTGGCCACAGCCCATCGCGGTCGGCGCGCTGCCATTGCTCCCTGGCGCTGTCCGTCTGCG
AGGGTACTAGTGAGACGTGCGGCTTCCGTTTGTCACGTCCGGCACGCCGCGAACCGCAAGGAACCTTCCC
GACTTAGGGGCGGAGCAGGAAGCGTCGCCGGGGGGCCCACAAGGGTAGCGGCGAAGATCCGGGTGACGCT
GCGAACGGACGTGAAGAATGTGCGAGACCCAGGGTCGGCGCCGCTGCGTTTCCCGGAACCACGCCCAGAG
CAGCCGCGTCCCTGCGCAAACCCAGGGCTGCCTTGGAAAAGGCGCAACCCCAACCCCGTGGAATTCGATA
TCAAGCTTCTCGAGGGTAGGCGTGTACGGTGGGAGGCCTATATAAGCAGAGCTCGTTTAGTGAACCGTCA
GATCGCCTGGAGACGCCATCCACGCTGTTTTGACCTCCATAGAAGACACCGGGACCGATCCAGCCTCCGC
GGAATTCACC
Features (pLannotate 1.2.2; 34 found; start..end, strand, type, name):
      1..720     +  CDS            EGFP: the original enhanced GFP (Yang et al., 1996) mammalian codon-optimized
    950..969     +  misc_feature   MCS (fragment): pBluescript multiple cloning site
    997..1131    -  polyA_signal   SV40 poly(A) signal: SV40 polyadenylation signal
   1154..1238    -  CDS            large T antigen (fragment): large T antigen from SV40 (simian virus 40)
   1268..1385    -  misc_feature   cPPT/CTS: central polypurine tract and central termination sequence of HIV-1
   1404..1504    -  CDS            Rev (fragment): human immunodeficiency virus 1 (HIV-1) Rev protein; rev; enhances nuclear export of unspliced and incompletely spliced viral mRNAs
   1881..2114    -  misc_feature   RRE: The Rev response element (RRE) of HIV-1 allows for Rev-dependent mRNA export from the nucleus to the cytoplasm.
   2260..2623    -  CDS            HIV-1 gag (fragment): gag protein from human immunodeficiency virus 1; gag
   2607..2732    -  misc_feature   HIV-1 Ψ: packaging signal of human immunodeficiency virus type 1
   2779..2959    -  LTR            5' LTR (truncated): truncated 5' long terminal repeat (LTR) from HIV-1
   2974..3177    -  promoter       CMV promoter: human cytomegalovirus (CMV) immediate early promoter
   3178..3557    -  enhancer       CMV enhancer: human cytomegalovirus immediate early enhancer
   3658..3676    -  promoter       T3 promoter: promoter for bacteriophage T3 RNA polymerase
   3721..3737    -  protein_bind   lac operator: The lac repressor binds to the lac operator to inhibit transcription in E. coli. This inhibition can be relieved by adding lactose or isopropyl-β-D-thiogalactopyranoside (IPTG). lac repressor encoded by lacI
   3745..3775    -  promoter       lac promoter: promoter for the E. coli lac operon
   3790..3811    -  protein_bind   CAP binding site: CAP binding activates transcription in the presence of cAMP. E. coli catabolite activator protein
   3824..3916    -  CDS            lacI (fragment): lac repressor; lacI; The lac repressor binds to the lac operator to inhibit transcription in E. coli. This inhibition can be relieved by adding lactose or isopropyl-β-D-thiogalactopyranoside (IPTG).
   4099..4687    -  rep_origin     ori: high-copy-number ColE1/pMB1/pBR322/pUC origin of replication
   4858..5718    -  CDS            AmpR: β-lactamase; bla; confers resistance to ampicillin, carbenicillin, and related antibiotics
   5719..5823    -  promoter       AmpR promoter: bla
   5876..6304    -  rep_origin     f1 ori (sequence partly withheld): f1 bacteriophage origin of replication; arrow indicates direction of (+) strand synthesis
   6309..6464    -  CDS            lacZα (fragment): LacZα fragment of β-galactosidase; lacZ fragment
   6472..6490    +  promoter       T7 promoter: promoter for bacteriophage T7 RNA polymerase
   6511..6646    -  rep_origin     SV40 ori: SV40 origin of replication
   6686..6807    -  polyA_signal   SV40 poly(A) signal: SV40 polyadenylation signal
   6879..7112    -  LTR            3' LTR (ΔU3): self-inactivating 3' long terminal repeat (LTR) from HIV-1
   7114..7182    -  CDS            nef (fragment): NEF_HV1Z2 - Experimental evidence at protein level: Swiss-Prot protein existence level 1. Extracellular Nef protein targets CD4(+) T-lymphocytes for apoptosis by interacting with CXCR4 surface receptors. From Human immunodeficiency virus type 1 group M subtype D (isolate Z2/CDC-Z34) (HIV-1).
   7199..7787    -  misc_feature   WPRE: woodchuck hepatitis virus posttranscriptional regulatory element
   7801..7819    -  misc_feature   MCS (fragment): pUC18/19 multiple cloning site
   7822..8649    -  CDS            NGFR (fragment): TNR16_HUMAN - Also known as TNFRSF16. Experimental evidence at protein level: Swiss-Prot protein existence level 1. Low affinity receptor which can bind to NGF, BDNF, NTF3, and NTF4. Forms a heterodimeric receptor with SORCS2 that binds the precursor forms of NGF, BDNF and NTF3 with high affinity, and has much lower affinity for mature NGF and BDNF (PubMed:24908487). Plays an important role in differentiation and survival of specific neuronal populations during development (By similarity). Can mediate cell survival as well as cell death of neural cells. Plays a role in the inactivation of RHOA
   8764..8788    -  misc_feature   MCS (fragment): pBluescript multiple cloning site
   8791..9301    -  promoter       hPGK promoter: human phosphoglycerate kinase 1 promoter
   9304..9327    +  misc_feature   MCS (fragment): pBluescript multiple cloning site
   9329..9367    +  promoter       minimal CMV promoter: human cytomegalovirus (CMV) immediate early promoter
