[The description below was written by a language model from this plasmid's Addgene catalogue record and pLannotate feature annotations shown in this document.]
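Description:
AB.pCCL.sin.cPPT.GFP.miR-301a-3p.sensor.PGK.dNGFR.WPRE is a third-generation-style, self-inactivating HIV-1 lentiviral transfer plasmid that serves as a fluorescent sensor of miR-301a-3p activity. It is maintained in E. coli as a high-copy plasmid through a ColE1/pUC-type origin with ampicillin resistance, and also carries an f1 origin and an SV40 origin. The viral genome is transcribed from a chimeric CMV enhancer/promoter fused to a truncated 5' LTR. It contains the Ψ packaging signal with a gag fragment, the RRE for Rev-dependent export, the cPPT/CTS, a WPRE, and a ΔU3 3' LTR that inactivates LTR promoter activity after integration.

The payload is a bidirectional expression unit. The human PGK promoter drives a truncated NGFR (dNGFR) surface marker in the sense orientation of the vector, followed by the WPRE. A minimal CMV promoter placed back-to-back with PGK drives EGFP in the opposite direction, and this transcript ends at an antisense-oriented SV40 polyadenylation signal. The 171 bp human miR-301a-3p insert, cloned between NheI and AgeI, is not annotated in the feature table. The unannotated gap between the EGFP coding sequence and its poly(A) signal is consistent with the insert lying in the EGFP 3' UTR, as the construct name implies, though the record does not give its exact composition.

In transduced cells, active miR-301a-3p would be expected to suppress EGFP, while dNGFR is unaffected and acts as an internal control for transduction and vector copy. The ratio of the two markers therefore reports miRNA activity. The associated publication describes sensor and decoy libraries for high-throughput measurement of microRNA activity. The sequenced record (9,464 nt) is slightly shorter than the catalogued total of 9,480 bp.
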