Addgene plasmid #85849: AB.pCCL.sin.cPPT.GFP.miR-301a-3p.sensor.PGK.dNGFR.WPRE
Purpose: Sensor Plasmid
Depositing lab: Brian Brown. Depositing organization: Icahn School of Medicine at Mount Sinai. Publication: High-throughput assessment of microRNA activity and function using microRNA sensor and decoy libraries. Mullokandov G, Baccarini A, Ruzo A, Jayaprakash AD, Tung N, Israelow B, Evans MJ, Sachidanandam R, Brown BD. Nat Methods. 2012 Jul 1;9(8):840-6. doi: 10.1038/nmeth.2078. PubMed 22751203.
Backbone
  Vector backbone: AB.pCCL.sin.cPPT.GFP.PGK.dNGFR.WPRE
  Backbone size w/o insert (bp): 9309
  Total vector size (bp): 9480
  Vector type: Lentiviral
  Selectable markers: eGFP, NGFR
Growth in bacteria
  Bacterial resistance: Ampicillin, 100 μg/mL
  Growth temperature: 37°C
  Growth strain: NEB Stable
  Copy number: High Copy
Gene/Insert
  Gene/Insert name: miR-301a-3p
  Species: H. sapiens (human)
  Insert size (bp): 171
  Entrez Gene: MIR301A (a.k.a. MIR301, MIRN301, MIRN301A, mir-301a)
  Promoter: PGK
  Tag / fusion protein: -
  Cloning method: Restriction Enzyme; 5′ cloning site NheI (not destroyed); 3′ cloning site AgeI (not destroyed)
  Sequencing primers: 5′ AACAGACATACAAACTAAAG
Terms and licenses: Academic/Nonprofit Terms; Industry Terms: Not Available to Industry
How to cite: AB.pCCL.sin.cPPT.GFP.miR-301a-3p.sensor.PGK.dNGFR.WPRE was a gift from Brian Brown (Addgene plasmid # 85849 ; http://n2t.net/addgene:85849 ; RRID:Addgene_85849)
