>Addgene plasmid #85849 | AB.pCCL.sin.cPPT.GFP.miR-301a-3p.sensor.PGK.dNGFR.WPRE | depositor partial sequence | sequence record 167127 | AB.pCCL.sin.cPPT.GFP.miR-301a-3p.sensor.PGK.dNGFR.WPRE sequence 911 bps
TGTAGAGGTTTTACTTGCTTTAAAAAACCTCCCACACCTCCCCCTGAACCTGAAACATAAAATGAATGCA
ATTGTTGTTGTTAACTTGTTTATTGCAGCTTATAATGGTTACAAATAAGGCAATAGCATCACAAATTTCA
CAAATAAGGCATTTTTTTCACTGCATTCTAGTTTTGGTTTGTCCAAACTCATCAATGTATCTTATCATGT
CTGGATCTCAAATCCCTCGGAAGCTGCGCCTGTCATCGAATTCCTGCAGCCCGGTGCATGACTAAGCTAG
TACCGGTCAGTGCAATAGTATTGTCAAAGCAGTGCAATAGTATTGTCAAAGCAGTGCAATAGTATTGTCA
AAGCAGTGCAATAGTATTGTCAAAGCAGTGCAATAGTATTGTCAAAGCAGTGCAATAGTATTGTCAAAGG
CTACGTCGACCAGTACTCCCCAGTTAAGGTCGGCTAGCTCAGTTAGCCTCCCCCATCTCTCGACGCGGCC
GCTTTACTTGTACAGCTCGTCCATGCCGAGAGTGATCCCGGCGGCGGTCACGAACTCCAGCAGGACCATG
TGATCGCGCTTCTCGTTGGGGTCTTTGCTCAGGGCGGACTGGGTGCTCAGGTAGTGGTTGTCGGGCAGCA
GCACGGGGCCGTCGCCGATGGGGGTGTTCTGCTGGTAGTGGTCGGCGAGCTGCACGCTGCCGTCCTCGAT
GTTGTGGCGGATCTTGAAGTTCACCTTGATGCCGTTCTTCTGCTTGTCGGCCATGATATAGACGTTGTGG
CTGTTGTAGTTGTACTCCAGCTTGTGCCCCANGATGTTGCCGTCCTCCTTGAAGTCGATGCCCTTCAGCT
CGATGCGGTTCACCAGGGTGTCGCCCTCGAACTTCACCTCGGCGCGGGTCTTGTAGTTGCCGTCGTCCTT
G
